>Addgene plasmid #243700 | pJL296 | addgene full sequence | sequence record 489301 | Addgene NGS Result
ACTCTTCCTTTTTCAATATTATTGAAGCATTTATCAGGGTTATTGTCTCATGAGCGGATACATATTTGAA
TGTATTTAGAAAAATAAACAAATAGGGGTTCCGCGCACATTTCCCCGAAAAGTGCCACCTAAATTGTAAG
CGTTAATATTTTGTTAAAATTCGCGTTAAATTTTTGTTAAATCAGCTCATTTTTTAACCAATAGGCCGAA
ATCGGCAAAATCCCTTATAAATCAAAAGAATAGACCGAGATAGGGT
[37 nt withheld, positions 257-293]
AAAGAACGTGGACTCCAACGTCAAAGG
[49 nt withheld, positions 321-369]
T
[91 nt withheld, positions 371-461]
G
[124 nt withheld, positions 463-586]
CCCATTCGCCATTCAGGCTGCGCAACTGTTGGGAAGGGCGATCGGTGCGGGCCTCTTCGCTATTACGCCA
GCTGGCGAAAGGGGGATGTGCTGCAAGGCGATTAAGTTGGGTAACGCCAGGGTTTTCCCAGTCACGACGT
TGTAAAACGACGGCCAGTGAGCGCGCCTCGTTCATTCACGTTTTTGAACCCGTGGAGGACGGGCAGACTC
GCGGTGCAAATGTGTTTTACAGCGTGATGGAGCAGATGAAGATGCTCGACACGCTGCAGAACACGCAGCT
AGATTAACCCTAGAAAGATAATCATATTGTGACGTACGTTAAAGATAATCATGTGTAAAATTGACGCATG
TGTTTTATCGGTCTGTATATCGAGGTTTATTTATTAATTTGAATAGATATTAAGTTTTATTATATTTACA
CTTACATACTAATAATAAATTCAACAAACAATTTATTTATGTTTATTTATTTATTAAAAAAAACAAAAAC
TCAAAATTTCTTCTATAAAGTAACAAAACTTTTATGAGGGACAGCCCCCCCCCAAAGCCCCCAGGGATGT
AATTACGTCCCTCCCCCGCTAGGGGGCAGCAGCGAGCCGCCCGGGGCTCCGCTCCGGTCCGGCGCTCCCC
CCGCATCCCCGAGCCGGCAGCGTGCGGGGACAGCCCGGGCACGGGGAAGGTGGCACGGGATCGCTTTCCT
CTGAACGCTTCTCGCTGCTCTTTGAGCCTGCAGACACCTGGGGGGATACGGGGAAAAGGCCTCCAGGGTT
TATTACAGGGACAGCAGAGATCCAGTTTGGTTAATTAGCTAGCGATGCGGGGAGGCGGCCCAAAGGGAGA
TCCGACTCGTCTGAGGGCGAAGGCGAAGACGCGGAAGAGGCCGCAGAGCCGGCAGCAGGCCGCGGGAAGG
AAGGTCCGCTGGATTGAGGGCCGAAGGGACGTAGCAGAAGGACGTCCCGCGCAGAATCCAGGTGGCAACA
CAGGCGAGCAGCCAAGGAAAGGACGATGATTTCCCCGACAACACCACGGAATTGTCAGTGCCCAACAGCC
GAGCCCCTGTCCAGCAGCGGGCAAGGCAGGCGGCGATGAGTTCCGCCGTGGCAATAGGGAGGGGGAAAGC
GAAAGTCCCGGAAAGGAGCTGACAGGTGGTGGCAATGCCCCAACCAGTGGGGGTTGCGTCAGCAAACACA
GTGCACACCACGCCACGTTGCCTGACAACGGGCCACAACTCCTCATAAAGAGACAGCAACCAGGATTTAT
ACAAGGAGGAGAAAATGAAAGCCATACGGGAAGCAATAGCATGATACAAAGGCATTAAAGCAGCGTATCC
ACATAGCGTAAAAGGAGCAACATAGTTAAGAATACCAGTCAATCTTTCACAAATTTTGTAATCCAGAGGT
TGATTACCGATAAGCTTGATATCGAATTCTTAACTGGCACCGGGCTTGCGGGTCATGCACCAGGTGCGCG
GTCCTTCGGGCACCTCGACGTCGGCGGTGACGGTGAAGCCGAGCCGCTCGTAGAAGGGGAGGTTGCGGGG
CGCGGAGGTCTCCAGGAAGGCGGGCACCCCGGCGCGCTCGGCCGCCTCCACTCCGGGGAGCACGACGGCG
CTGCCCAGACCCTTGCCCTGGTGGTCGGGCGAGACGCCGACGGTGGCCAGGAACCACGCGGGCTCCTTGG
GCCGGTGCGGCGCCAGGAGGCCTTCCATCTGTTGCTGCGCGGCCAGCCGGGAACCGCTCAACTCGGCCAT
GCGCGGGCCGATCTCGGCGAACACCGCCCCCGCTTCGACGCTCTCCGGCGTGGTCCAGACCGCCACGGCG
GCGCCGTCGTCCGCGACCCACACCTTGCCGATGTCGAGCCCGACGCGCGTGAGGAAGAGTTCTTGCAGCT
CGGTGACCCGCTCGATGTGGCGGTCCGGATCGACGGTGTGGCGCGTGGCGGGGTAGTCGGCGAACGCGGC
GGCGAGGGTGCGTACGGCCCTGGGGACGTCGTCGCGGGTGGCGAGGCGCACCGTGGGCTTGTACTCGGTT
GGGCCAGGATTCTCCTCGACGTCACCGCATGTTAGCAGACTTCCTCTGCCCTCTCCACTGCCCTTGTACA
GCTCGTCCATGCCGCCGGTGGAGTGGCGGCCCTCGGCGCGTTCGTACTGTTCCACGATGGTGTAGTCCTC
GTTGTGGGAGGTGATGTCCAACTTGATGTTGACGTTGTAGGCGCCGGGCAGCTGCACGGGCTTCTTGGCC
TTGTAGGTGGTCTTGACCTCAGCGTCGTAGTGGCCGCCGTCCTTCAGCTTCAGCCTCTGCTTGATCTCGC
CCTTCAGGGCGCCGTCCTCGGGGTACATCCGCTCGGAGGAGGCCTCCCAGCCCATGGTCTTCTTCTGCAT
TACGGGGCCGTCGGAGGGGAAGTTGGTGCCGCGCAGCTTCACCTTGTAGATGAACTCGCCGTCCTGCAGG
GAGGAGTCCTGGGTCACGGTCACCACGCCGCCGTCCTCGAAGTTCATCACGCGCTCCCACTTGAAGCCCT
CGGGGAAGGACAGCTTCAAGTAGTCGGGGATGTCGGCGGGGTGCTTCACGTAGGCCTTGGAGCCGTACAT
GAACTGAGGGGACAGGATGTCCCAGGCGAAGGGCAGGGGGCCACCCTTGGTCACCTTCAGCTTGGCGGTC
TGGGTGCCCTCGTAGGGGCGGCCCTCGCCCTCGCCCTCGATCTCGAACTCGTGGCCGTTCACGGAGCCCT
CCATGTGCACCTTGAAGCGCATGAACTCCTTGATGATGGCCATGTTATCCTCCTCGCCCTTGCTCACCAT
GGTGGTACCCCCTGGGGAGAGAGGTCGGTGATTCGGTCAACGAGGGAGCCGACTGCCGACGTGCGCTCCG
GAGGCTTGCAGAATGCGGAACACCGCGCGGGCAGGAACAGGGCCCACACTACCGCCCCACACCCCGCCTC
CCGCACCGCCCCTTCCCGGCCGCTGCTCTCGGCGCGCCCTGCTGAGCAGCCGCTATTGGCCACAGCCCAT
CGCGGTCGGCGCGCTGCCATTGCTCCCTGGCGCTGTCCGTCTGCGAGGGTACTAGTGAGACGTGCGGCTT
CCGTTTGTCACGTCCGGCACGCCGCGAACCGCAAGGAACCTTCCCGACTTAGGGGCGGAGCAGGAAGCGT
CGCCGGGGGGCCCACAAGGGTAGCGGCGAAGATCCGGGTGACGCTGCGAACGGACGTGAAGAATGTGCGA
GACCCAGGGTCGGCGCCGCTGCGTTTCCCGGAACCACGCCCAGAGCAGCCGCGTCCCTGCGCAAACCCAG
GGCTGCCTTGGAAAAGGCGCAAACGCGTCCCAAACAGTCATTGTACTACGCCCCTAGGAAAAAAATATAA
ATACCATACCAGTATCTGCCTTAAGAGTTTGATCTAGTGGGAAAGGCATACTCATATTTAATTATAAATA
ATGTGGTATAAGTTTTAAGGAGTGAGTAGGCAGACAGGCAACAGGGTAGTTGGTAGGCAGAGGAATATTT
TGGCCCCAAACTGCCACTCTAAAACCTTGTCAGAGGTAACAAACAGCATGCACAAGTGTTTATAGAGCAG
CCCAGGGATGGGCTAGAAAAGTGGGCAGGACTGGACCACAGAAGGGCTTTGTATGGTGTGTAAGCATTTA
GGCTATCCTGAGGAGCGTAAATGAAAGATTTGAAGCAAAAGAAACATTTAGCTGATTTGATTTTTAGATA
CACCAAAATGGAGTCTACATGGAGGATGGATTTAAGACATTAACTTGAGGCAGGAATTTGGTTGTATAAC
ATAAACACACTTTTAAAAAGTTATGTGGCCTTTCTTTACGGAGTACTTCATGGCTCTTTATTCCATCTCC
CTCATCAATTATATCAAAGGTTAGGATGGAAAGGCTAAGACACGGCAATGTCTTATTTGACAACCCCTCC
CCAAACCCCTACTCCAGGCTTTCCCACAGCAATTTCAAAACCTTTTTCCTGGCACTTAACATATTCTCCC
CTGCATTTGCTTTTGACTGTACAGTACATAGGTCTTAGGTCTCCAGTCTGAAAACTGCACCACTAGATTT
TACAGTTCCACAGGACTTAGCACAACGTCTTTGAAAAAAAAAAATACTGCTTAAATAACTCTCAGATCTA
AATGTATAATCCTAATCTCTTGATTGCCAGACCACATTCCCAATTGCCCAGATATCTCTACCTGGATGTC
CTATAATTATCTCAAACTTAACCTAATCCAAATGGACCTGGGTACCTCTCTTCACCGCCAAACTAGTCAT
GCTTCCATTTCATATTTAAGTACTTTTCCAAACCCTGAGTCATCTTTGTTCACTCTCTACTACCGGCCAT
GAACACTCAGCTGCTAAATGCTGCACACATCTCTTCCATTTCTCTCTCTTTTCCATTACCCTAGTTTAAG
CTCTTGAAATGCTTCCCTACCTCTCCCTATTTCCCACAAAACCTACATAATAGCTATCAGGATTACCTTG
CTAAAGCAGAGGTGTGATCACTGTCATTTCCCACCTTCAGGTAGCTGGAAACCCCACAAAACGAGGATCA
TGCCCATTTAAATCCCGCAGCATTCTCCCTCTCGTTCTACTGATGCCGACTGGATCATTGTACTTGCCAA
GTACAGTTTGTTTTTCTCCCCATTACTTGTGTTTTCTAGTTTCTCCACCAGATGGTGATGACAGTACAAC
TGGGAGCTTTGTGCCCTGTGTTCCTAGGCCAGTGCCAGGCCCACTTGAGGCGCTCACTAACTATGATATG
AACGAATGAATGCTTGAGTGAATTGGTCCCCAGAAGCGGTCAGCCTCTCCGCCAAGGCAGAGGGGAAGGG
CCGGGAGGTGCACGTGGGATGAATGGAAACATAGTGATTGGCCTTTTTGGAGTTTTCTTCTTAAAAAACT
GAATACATTACAGATGTTGAAAACAGCACAAAAATCATAACTGTACGGCTTGTTAATTTTTACAAATAAA
TACACCCTCGTGAATCCAGAACCTAGATCAAGAACCAGAGCATTACCAGCACCCAGAAACCTCCCCGCGC
CCTCCTCCACTGAGCGGCCCTTTCAACCCTTACAATGCCGGAGGGCGCAATTCCTGGGTCCTGTGACCTT
GGTGACCGACGCCCGGGACAAGTCAGAAAGACCCAAGGGCGTGGAAAACGCTCCTCTTACCGATAAACTT
GAAGCGACTCATGACTGCGCATGGAGGACCTCCCCAGCGGAAGCGGAAGTGGCCGCCGGCAACTCCGCCC
TTCCGGCTGGCCCCGCTCAGTCACCCGCAGCAGGCGTGCAGTTTCCCGGCTCTCCGCGCGGCCGGGGAAG
GTCAGCGCCGTAATGAGCGAGGTGGTGCACATCCGAGGAGGCGGGGGTAGTGAGCAGAAACTCATCTCTG
AAGAGGATCTGGGAAGCGGCTCCGGTAGCGGGAGCGGATCCACCGAGCTCAACTTCAAGGAGTGGCAAAA
GGCCTTTACCGATATGATGTGATTAATTAAAAAGAGAGAGACCTCATCTTTCATGCTTGCAAGTGAAATA
TGTTACAGAACATGCACTTGCCCTAATAAAAAATCAGTGAAATGGTCTCTGGTATGACTGACGTTCTTCT
AAGAATTACTGTGATGCCAAGTGACTGTGCCACTGTCATTGTTTTATCAATCGTGCATGTAAAGAAAATG
ACAGGACATGTAGTCAGTCAGCTGTGTTCTCTGCAATAAATCACTGATAGCATATGTTACCAGTAAGGAA
AAACTGAGGCAGAACCAGATTGAGGCGAACAAACTCTCAAGTCAAAGGCCTAATTAGCTGTGGTAACTAG
AAGGAATAAACAAAGCCAAGAACAGAAATACTGAGGATTTAAAAATAACCTTTTTGGTTTTCTAAAGATT
TCACTAATGGAACTTAGTTTTTATTAGAAGAACAACTCTCCCTAAGAAGTACATAGTCAACAAATAAGCA
TGGAATTTGTGGAGTTCTGTCAGGGGTGGAGGTTTGATGGTTGGGGTTAAATGGTCCAATCTGGGATAAA
ACTTTGTGGCGCTTATTTTAGAAGCAGTTTTCCAGCTTTGCTTCTGCTACCGTAGCTTGGATTGTCTGCG
GACTCAAAGGTAAAGGAATAACAGAACTCCTTAAATGTTTCAGAAGCTTTGTTTTTGTTTTTTAAAGATA
AAGCAGTTTTTAAAACTTTCAACCCAAAACAGCTGCTTTTAGTTCTTGATCCCTCATTAGCTAGAACTGT
TTTCAAATAGTTTCAGGCAACTAATGATCTTATAGCCATCACAAAAATATTTTGTCACTTTTCTACGTAA
GCTCAATTTGAGTCCCAGTCCATCTTCTAACATTTGACTAAGACCTCAAACTGAATTGTAACAAGACTTG
AAATACAGGACTTTTTTAATCTAGTGGTTCTTTATTTATAACGTAGGCTGAAGCAATTGTTACAATGTAG
GAGGGAGACACATTACACAATTGTTATTTATACAAGTTTAGAACAAAAAACTGCACAGGGAGAGGTCAAC
TCTCAGTACAAACTAGCGTTTAAACCAAGCGGCGACTGAGATGTCCTAAATGCACAGCGACGGATTCGCG
CTATTTAGAAAGAGAGAGCAATATTTCAAGAATGCATGCGTCAATTTTACGCAGACTATCTTTCTAGGGT
TAATCTAGCTGCATCAGGATCATATCGTCGGGTCTTTTTTCCGGCTCAGTCATCGCCCAAGCTGGCGCTA
TCTGGGCATCGGGGAGGAAGAAGCCCGTGCCTTTTCCCGCGAGGTTGAAGCGGCATGGAAAGAGTTTGCC
GAGGATGACTGCTGCTGCATTGACGTTGAGCGAAAACGCACGTTTACCATGATGATTCGGGAAGGTGTGG
CCATGCACGCCTTTAACGGTGAACTGTTCGTTCAGGCCACCTGGGATACCAGTTCGTCGCGGCTTTTCCG
GACACAGTTCCGGATGGTCAGCCCGAAGCGCATCAGCAACCCGAACAATACCGGCGACAGCCGGAACTGC
CGTGCCGGTGTGCAGATTAATGACAGCGGTGCGGCGCTGGGATATTACGTCAGCGAGGACGGGTATCCTG
GCTGGATGCCGCAGAAATGGACATGGATACCCCGTGAGTTACCCGGCGGGCGCGCTTGGCGTAATCATGG
TCATAGCTGTTTCCTGTGTGAAATTGTTATCCGCTCACAATTCCACACAACATACGAGCCGGAAGCATAA
AGTGTAAAGCCTGGGGTGCCTAATGAGTGAGCTAACTCACATTAATTGCGTTGCGCTCACTGCCCGCTTT
CCAGTCGGGAAACCTGTCGTGCCAGCTGCATTAATGAATCGGCCAACGCGCGGGGAGAGGCGGTTTGCGT
ATTGGGCGCTCTTCCGCTTCCTCGCTCACTGACTCGCTGCGCTCGGTCGTTCGGCTGCGGCGAGCGGTAT
CAGCTCACTCAAAGGCGGTAATACGGTTATCCACAGAATCAGGGGATAACGCAGGAAAGAACATGTGAGC
AAAAGGCCAGCAAAAGGCCAGGAACCGTAAAAAGGCCGCGTTGCTGGCGTTTTTCCATAGGCTCCGCCCC
CCTGACGAGCATCACAAAAATCGACGCTCAAGTCAGAGGTGGCGAAACCCGACAGGACTATAAAGATACC
AGGCGTTTCCCCCTGGAAGCTCCCTCGTGCGCTCTCCTGTTCCGACCCTGCCGCTTACCGGATACCTGTC
CGCCTTTCTCCCTTCGGGAAGCGTGGCGCTTTCTCATAGCTCACGCTGTAGGTATCTCAGTTCGGTGTAG
GTCGTTCGCTCCAAGCTGGGCTGTGTGCACGAACCCCCCGTTCAGCCCGACCGCTGCGCCTTATCCGGTA
ACTATCGTCTTGAGTCCAACCCGGTAAGACACGACTTATCGCCACTGGCAGCAGCCACTGGTAACAGGAT
TAGCAGAGCGAGGTATGTAGGCGGTGCTACAGAGTTCTTGAAGTGGTGGCCTAACTACGGCTACACTAGA
AGAACAGTATTTGGTATCTGCGCTCTGCTGAAGCCAGTTACCTTCGGAAAAAGAGTTGGTAGCTCTTGAT
CCGGCAAACAAACCACCGCTGGTAGCGGTGGTTTTTTTGTTTGCAAGCAGCAGATTACGCGCAGAAAAAA
AGGATCTCAAGAAGATCCTTTGATCTTTTCTACGGGGTCTGACGCTCAGTGGAACGAAAACTCACGTTAA
GGGATTTTGGTCATGAGATTATCAAAAAGGATCTTCACCTAGATCCTTTTAAATTAAAAATGAAGTTTTA
AATCAATCTAAAGTATATATGAGTAAACTTGGTCTGACAGTTACCAATGCTTAATCAGTGAGGCACCTAT
CTCAGCGATCTGTCTATTTCGTTCATCCATAGTTGCCTGACTCCCCGTCGTGTAGATAACTACGATACGG
GAGGGCTTACCATCTGGCCCCAGTGCTGCAATGATACCGCGAGACCCACGCTCACCGGCTCCAGATTTAT
CAGCAATAAACCAGCCAGCCGGAAGGGCCGAGCGCAGAAGTGGTCCTGCAACTTTATCCGCCTCCATCCA
GTCTATTAATTGTTGCCGGGAAGCTAGAGTAAGTAGTTCGCCAGTTAATAGTTTGCGCAACGTTGTTGCC
ATTGCTACAGGCATCGTGGTGTCACGCTCGTCGTTTGGTATGGCTTCATTCAGCTCCGGTTCCCAACGAT
CAAGGCGAGTTACATGATCCCCCATGTTGTGCAAAAAAGCGGTTAGCTCCTTCGGTCCTCCGATCGTTGT
CAGAAGTAAGTTGGCCGCAGTGTTATCACTCATGGTTATGGCAGCACTGCATAATTCTCTTACTGTCATG
CCATCCGTAAGATGCTTTTCTGTGACTGGTGAGTACTCAACCAAGTCATTCTGAGAATAGTGTATGCGGC
GACCGAGTTGCTCTTGCCCGGCGTCAATACGGGATAATACCGCGCCACATAGCAGAACTTTAAAAGTGCT
CATCATTGGAAAACGTTCTTCGGGGCGAAAACTCTCAAGGATCTTACCGCTGTTGAGATCCAGTTCGATG
TAACCCACTCGTGCACCCAACTGATCTTCAGCATCTTTTACTTTCACCAGCGTTTCTGGGTGAGCAAAAA
CAGGAAGGCAAAATGCCGCAAAAAAGGGAATAAGGGCGACACGGAAATGTTGAATACTCAT
Features (pLannotate 1.2.2; 18 found; start..end, strand, type, name):
      1..105     -  promoter       AmpR promoter: bla
    158..586     -  rep_origin     f1 ori (sequence partly withheld): f1 bacteriophage origin of replication; arrow indicates direction of (+) strand synthesis
    591..746     -  CDS            lacZα (fragment): LacZα fragment of β-galactosidase; lacZ fragment
    748..867     +  CDS            B (fragment): PORTL_LAMBD - Experimental evidence at protein level: Swiss-Prot protein existence level 1. Forms the portal vertex of the capsid (PubMed:6228056, PubMed:6232391). This portal plays critical roles in head assembly, genome packaging, neck/tail attachment, and genome ejection (Probable). The portal protein multimerizes as a single ring-shaped homododecamer arranged around a central channel (PubMed:6232391). Binds to the terminase subunits to form the packaging machine (PubMed:7799432). From Escherichia phage lambda (Bacteriophage lambda).
   1403..1991    -  misc_feature   WPRE: woodchuck hepatitis virus posttranscriptional regulatory element
   1994..2015    -  misc_feature   MCS (fragment): pBluescript multiple cloning site
   2022..2615    -  CDS            PuroR (fragment): puromycin N-acetyltransferase; pac from Streptomyces; confers resistance to puromycin
   2679..3386    -  CDS            mCherry: mCherry is a basic (constitutively fluorescent) red fluorescent protein published in 2004, derived from Discosoma sp.. It is reported to be a very rapidly-maturing monomer with low acid sensitivity.
   3398..3898    -  promoter       hPGK promoter: human phosphoglycerate kinase 1 promoter
   5958..5988    +  CDS            3xMyc (fragment): 3 tandem Myc epitope tags
   6018..6068    +  CDS            LanYFP (fragment): tetrameric yellow fluorescent protein from Branchiostoma lanceolatum, also known as blFP-Y3
   7245..7712    +  CDS            B (fragment): PORTL_LAMBD - Experimental evidence at protein level: Swiss-Prot protein existence level 1. Forms the portal vertex of the capsid (PubMed:6228056, PubMed:6232391). This portal plays critical roles in head assembly, genome packaging, neck/tail attachment, and genome ejection (Probable). The portal protein multimerizes as a single ring-shaped homododecamer arranged around a central channel (PubMed:6232391). Binds to the terminase subunits to form the packaging machine (PubMed:7799432). From Escherichia phage lambda (Bacteriophage lambda).
   7750..7766    -  protein_bind   lac operator: The lac repressor binds to the lac operator to inhibit transcription in E. coli. This inhibition can be relieved by adding lactose or isopropyl-β-D-thiogalactopyranoside (IPTG). lac repressor encoded by lacI
   7774..7804    -  promoter       lac promoter: promoter for the E. coli lac operon
   7819..7840    -  protein_bind   CAP binding site: CAP binding activates transcription in the presence of cAMP. E. coli catabolite activator protein
   7853..7945    -  CDS            lacI (fragment): lac repressor; lacI; The lac repressor binds to the lac operator to inhibit transcription in E. coli. This inhibition can be relieved by adding lactose or isopropyl-β-D-thiogalactopyranoside (IPTG).
   8128..8716    -  rep_origin     ori: high-copy-number ColE1/pMB1/pBR322/pUC origin of replication
   8887..9747    -  CDS            AmpR: β-lactamase; bla; confers resistance to ampicillin, carbenicillin, and related antibiotics
