[The description below was written by a language model from this plasmid's Addgene catalogue record and pLannotate feature annotations shown in this document.]
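Description:
pJL296 is a 9.7 kb piggyBac transposon vector for mammalian expression, built on the pJL239 backbone by Gibson assembly. It carries a synthetic reporter tagged with mNeonGreen2(11), the small eleventh β-strand of split mNeonGreen2. In bacteria it is maintained as a high-copy plasmid through a ColE1/pUC-type origin and selected with ampicillin via the bla gene and its promoter. An f1 origin and remnants of a pBluescript-style lacZα/lac promoter region are also present. The piggyBac terminal repeats themselves are not called in the automated annotation. The two short hits to the phage lambda portal protein flanking the cargo are probably spurious or stuffer-derived matches, not functional genes.

The annotated cargo contains a selection and marker cassette on the reverse strand. A human PGK promoter drives mCherry followed by puromycin N-acetyltransferase, with a WPRE downstream to enhance transcript stability and expression. The gap between the two coding sequences suggests a linking element, though none is annotated. This cassette lets stably integrated cells be identified by red fluorescence and enriched with puromycin.

The reporter lies on the opposite strand, where the table picks up only a partial Myc epitope tag and a short LanYFP-like fragment. The latter corresponds to mNeonGreen2(11), since mNeonGreen derives from LanYFP. About 2 kb upstream of these tags is unannotated, so the record does not state the reporter's promoter or its main coding content.

The mNeonGreen2(11) fragment fluoresces only when complemented by the mNeonGreen2(1–10) fragment supplied separately, which gives a complementation-based readout of the reporter protein. The associated publication concerns localized mitochondrial translation, but the record does not detail the exact assay.
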