Addgene plasmid #243700: pJL296
Purpose: A piggyBac vector containing a synthetic reporter with mNeonGreen2(11)
Depositing lab: Jonathan Weissman. Depositing organization: Whitehead Institute for Biomedical Research. Publication: Proximity-specific ribosome profiling reveals the logic of localized mitochondrial translation. Luo J, Khandwala S, Hu J, Lee SY, Hickey KL, Levine ZG, Harper JW, Ting AY, Weissman JS. Cell. 2025 Aug 25:S0092-8674(25)00916-X. doi: 10.1016/j.cell.2025.08.002. PubMed 40876456.
Backbone
  Vector backbone: pJL239
  Backbone manufacturer: Weissman Lab
  Vector type: Mammalian Expression
  Selectable markers: Puromycin
Growth in bacteria
  Bacterial resistance: Ampicillin, 100 μg/mL
  Growth temperature: 37°C
  Growth strain: NEB Stable
  Copy number: High Copy
Gene/Insert
  Gene/Insert name: mNeonGreen2(11)
  Species: Synthetic
  Cloning method: Gibson Cloning
Terms and licenses: Academic/Nonprofit Terms; Industry Terms: Not Available to Industry
How to cite: pJL296 was a gift from Jonathan Weissman (Addgene plasmid # 243700 ; http://n2t.net/addgene:243700 ; RRID:Addgene_243700)
